>Addgene plasmid #125999 | 215_pAAV-ProD23-CatCh-GFP-WPRE | depositor full sequence | sequence record 241159 | 215_pAAV-ProD23-CatCh-GFP-WPRE sequence 6534 bps
CCTGCAGGCAGCTGCGCGCTCGCTCGCTCACTGAGGCCGCCCGGGCAAAGCCCGGGCGTCGGGCGACCTT
TGGTCGCCCGGCCTCAGTGAGCGAGCGAGCGCGCAGAGAGGGAGTGGCCAACTCCATCACTAGGGGTTCC
TGCGGCCGCACGCGTATCCTGGGGTTTAAACAGGACTAGGTCCACTGGGAGAAGAGGAAGTCAAACAGGA
CTAGTCATCGATAGGCTAGCCAGCTTAATTAATCAGATGGGTTCATTGTAAGCCACTGTAGTCGTGGGTG
ACTCACATCAAACCACCCCTTCGGGAACACGATGCCGACACTGAAACTACATAGGGGAGAGCAAATAAAA
CTGTCTTCTCTAGTTTGGGGAAATTGGAGCCTGCCTTAGGGAAACAGTGACTAATTTACAGCTAGTGTTT
GGAATGAGATCATCTGTCAAAATAAATGTATCTTTACTTCCTTCTTGAGAGGAAGCAAGCTGTTTTATGA
TGTTCCTTGGAATCCTTAAAAATACAGAGCAACATTTACATTATTAATGATACGCTTTATTGCTGCAGGC
TAACTAGGTCCAAAATTGTCCTTCCATAGATGGAGCTGGAGAGTTACACAGAAGTTTGCATATCGAGCTC
TTAGGTCTGCATGTACAGCTAATGTACTTGTGGACCCTGTCACATATTCCGGTCACACGGCCAAGATTAT
TCCACCTGCGCTTTGAGCAATAGGGAGAGGGCTCTGGTGCCTCTTCCTGGAATTTGATTAATTCGCTTGA
GTCAGTCACAGAATTTGAGGAAGCATTGATATTTGAAGATGTGTTCTTCTAAAGGATACAAATGAATATA
TGCATAGTGAGAGTTTAGGAGATAGATCCTCACATGGTCCTGCTGGAGTTAGTAGAGGGTATATAATGGA
AGCTCGACTTCCAGCTATCACATCCACTGTGTTGTTGTGAACTGGAATCCACTATAGGCCAGGATCCGCC
ACCATGGATTATGGAGGCGCCCTGAGTGCCGTTGGGCGCGAGCTGCTATTTGTAACGAACCCAGTAGTCG
TCAATGGCTCTGTACTTGTGCCTGAGGACCAGTGTTACTGCGCGGGCTGGATTGAGTCGCGTGGCACAAA
CGGTGCCCAAACGGCGTCGAACGTGCTGCAATGGCTTGCTGCTGGCTTCTCCATCCTACTGCTTATGTTT
TACGCCTACCAAACATGGAAGTCAACCTGCGGCTGGGAGGAGATCTATGTGTGCGCTATCGAGATGGTCA
AGGTGATTCTCGAGTTCTTCTTCGAGTTTAAGAACCCGTCCATGCTGTATCTAGCCACAGGCCACCGCGT
CCAGTGGTTGCGTTACGCCGAGTGGCTTCTCACCTGCCCGGTCATTTGCATTCACCTGTCAAACCTGACG
GGCTTGTCCAACGACTACAGCAGGCGCACCATGGGTCTGCTTGTGTCTGATATTGGCACAATTGTGTGGG
GCGCCACTTCCGCCATGGCCACCGGATACGTCAAGGTCATCTTCTTCTGCCTGGGTCTGTGTTATGGTGC
TAACACGTTCTTTCACGCTGCCAAGGCCTACATCGAGGGTTACCACACCGTGCCGAAGGGCCGGTGTCGC
CAGGTGGTGACTGGCATGGCTTGGCTCTTCTTCGTATCATGGGGTATGTTCCCCATCCTGTTCATCCTCG
GCCCCGAGGGCTTCGGCGTCCTGAGCGTGTACGGCTCCACCGTCGGCCACACCATCATTGACCTGATGTC
GAAGAACTGCTGGGGTCTGCTCGGCCACTACCTGCGCGTGCTGATCCACGAGCATATCCTCATCCACGGC
GACATTCGCAAGACCACCAAATTGAACATTGGTGGCACTGAGATTGAGGTCGAGACGCTGGTGGAGGACG
AGGCCGAGGCTGGCGCGGTACCCATGGTGAGCAAGGGCGAGGAGCTGTTCACCGGGGTGGTGCCCATCCT
GGTCGAGCTGGACGGCGACGTAAACGGCCACAAGTTCAGCGTGTCCGGCGAGGGCGAGGGCGATGCCACC
TACGGCAAGCTGACCCTGAAGTTCATCTGCACCACCGGCAAGCTGCCCGTGCCCTGGCCCACCCTCGTGA
CCACCCTGACCTACGGCGTGCAGTGCTTCAGCCGCTACCCCGACCACATGAAGCAGCACGACTTCTTCAA
GTCCGCCATGCCCGAAGGCTACGTCCAGGAGCGCACCATCTTCTTCAAGGACGACGGCAACTACAAGACC
CGCGCCGAGGTGAAGTTCGAGGGCGACACCCTGGTGAACCGCATCGAGCTGAAGGGCATCGACTTCAAGG
AGGACGGCAACATCCTGGGGCACAAGCTGGAGTACAACTACAACAGCCACAACGTCTATATCATGGCCGA
CAAGCAGAAGAACGGCATCAAGGTGAACTTCAAGATCCGCCACAACATCGAGGACGGCAGCGTGCAGCTC
GCCGACCACTACCAGCAGAACACCCCCATCGGCGACGGCCCCGTGCTGCTGCCCGACAACCACTACCTGA
GCACCCAGTCCGCCCTGAGCAAAGACCCCAACGAGAAGCGCGATCACATGGTCCTGCTGGAGTTCGTGAC
CGCCGCCGGGATCACTCTCGGCATGGACGAGCTGTACAAGTGATAAGAATTCGATATCAAGCTTATCGAT
AATCAACCTCTGGATTACAAAATTTGTGAAAGATTGACTGGTATTCTTAACTATGTTGCTCCTTTTACGC
TATGTGGATACGCTGCTTTAATGCCTTTGTATCATGCTATTGCTTCCCGTATGGCTTTCATTTTCTCCTC
CTTGTATAAATCCTGGTTGCTGTCTCTTTATGAGGAGTTGTGGCCCGTTGTCAGGCAACGTGGCGTGGTG
TGCACTGTGTTTGCTGACGCAACCCCCACTGGTTGGGGCATTGCCACCACCTGTCAGCTCCTTTCCGGGA
CTTTCGCTTTCCCCCTCCCTATTGCCACGGCGGAACTCATCGCCGCCTGCCTTGCCCGCTGCTGGACAGG
GGCTCGGCTGTTGGGCACTGACAATTCCGTGGTGTTGTCGGGGAAATCATCGTCCTTTCCTTGGCTGCTC
GCCTATGTTGCCACCTGGATTCTGCGCGGGACGTCCTTCTGCTACGTCCCTTCGGCCCTCAATCCAGCGG
ACCTTCCTTCCCGCGGCCTGCTGCCGGCTCTGCGGCCTCTTCCGCGTCTTCGCCTTCGCCCTCAGACGAG
TCGGATCTCCCTTTGGGCCGCCTCCCCGCATCGATACCGAGCGCTGCTCGAGAGATCTACGGGTGGCATC
CCTGTGACCCCTCCCCAGTGCCTCTCCTGGCCCTGGAAGTTGCCACTCCAGTGCCCACCAGCCTTGTCCT
AATAAAATTAAGTTGCATCATTTTGTCTGACTAGGTGTCCTTCTATAATATTATGGGGTGGAGGGGGGTG
GTATGGAGCAAGGGGCAAGTTGGGAAGACAACCTGTAGGGCCTGCGGGGTCTATTGGGAACCAAGCTGGA
GTGCAGTGGCACAATCTTGGCTCACTGCAATCTCCGCCTCCTGGGTTCAAGCGATTCTCCTGCCTCAGCC
TCCCGAGTTGTTGGGATTCCAGGCATGCATGACCAGGCTCAGCTAATTTTTGTTTTTTTGGTAGAGACGG
GGTTTCACCATATTGGCCAGGCTGGTCTCCAACTCCTAATCTCAGGTGATCTACCCACCTTGGCCTCCCA
AATTGCTGGGATTACAGGCGTGAACCACTGCTCCCTTCCCTGTCCTTCTGATTTTGTAGGTAACCACGTG
CGGACCGAGCGGCCGCAGGAACCCCTAGTGATGGAGTTGGCCACTCCCTCTCTGCGCGCTCGCTCGCTCA
CTGAGGCCGGGCGACCAAAGGTCGCCCGACGCCCGGGCTTTGCCCGGGCGGCCTCAGTGAGCGAGCGAGC
GCGCAGCTGCCTGCAGGGGCGCCTGATGCGGTATTTTCTCCTTACGCATCTGTGCGGTATTTCACACCGC
ATA
[142 nt withheld, positions 3994-4135]
C
[141 nt withheld, positions 4137-4277]
CCTTTGACGTTGGAGTCCACGTTCTTT
[37 nt withheld, positions 4305-4341]
ACCCTATCTCGGGCTATTCTTTTGATTTATAAGGGATTTTGCCGATTTCGGCCTATTGGTTAAAAAATGA
GCTGATTTAACAAAAATTTAACGCGAATTTTAACAAAATATTAACGTTTACAATTTTATGGTGCACTCTC
AGTACAATCTGCTCTGATGCCGCATAGTTAAGCCAGCCCCGACACCCGCCAACACCCGCTGACGCGCCCT
GACGGGCTTGTCTGCTCCCGGCATCCGCTTACAGACAAGCTGTGACCGTCTCCGGGAGCTGCATGTGTCA
GAGGTTTTCACCGTCATCACCGAAACGCGCGAGACGAAAGGGCCTCGTGATACGCCTATTTTTATAGGTT
AATGTCATGATAATAATGGTTTCTTAGACGTCAGGTGGCACTTTTCGGGGAAATGTGCGCGGAACCCCTA
TTTGTTTATTTTTCTAAATACATTCAAATATGTATCCGCTCATGAGACAATAACCCTGATAAATGCTTCA
ATAATATTGAAAAAGGAAGAGTATGAGTATTCAACATTTCCGTGTCGCCCTTATTCCCTTTTTTGCGGCA
TTTTGCCTTCCTGTTTTTGCTCACCCAGAAACGCTGGTGAAAGTAAAAGATGCTGAAGATCAGTTGGGTG
CACGAGTGGGTTACATCGAACTGGATCTCAACAGCGGTAAGATCCTTGAGAGTTTTCGCCCCGAAGAACG
TTTTCCAATGATGAGCACTTTTAAAGTTCTGCTATGTGGCGCGGTATTATCCCGTATTGACGCCGGGCAA
GAGCAACTCGGTCGCCGCATACACTATTCTCAGAATGACTTGGTTGAGTACTCACCAGTCACAGAAAAGC
ATCTTACGGATGGCATGACAGTAAGAGAATTATGCAGTGCTGCCATAACCATGAGTGATAACACTGCGGC
CAACTTACTTCTGACAACGATCGGAGGACCGAAGGAGCTAACCGCTTTTTTGCACAACATGGGGGATCAT
GTAACTCGCCTTGATCGTTGGGAACCGGAGCTGAATGAAGCCATACCAAACGACGAGCGTGACACCACGA
TGCCTGTAGCAATGGCAACAACGTTGCGCAAACTATTAACTGGCGAACTACTTACTCTAGCTTCCCGGCA
ACAATTAATAGACTGGATGGAGGCGGATAAAGTTGCAGGACCACTTCTGCGCTCGGCCCTTCCGGCTGGC
TGGTTTATTGCTGATAAATCTGGAGCCGGTGAGCGTGGGTCTCGCGGTATCATTGCAGCACTGGGGCCAG
ATGGTAAGCCCTCCCGTATCGTAGTTATCTACACGACGGGGAGTCAGGCAACTATGGATGAACGAAATAG
ACAGATCGCTGAGATAGGTGCCTCACTGATTAAGCATTGGTAACTGTCAGACCAAGTTTACTCATATATA
CTTTAGATTGATTTAAAACTTCATTTTTAATTTAAAAGGATCTAGGTGAAGATCCTTTTTGATAATCTCA
TGACCAAAATCCCTTAACGTGAGTTTTCGTTCCACTGAGCGTCAGACCCCGTAGAAAAGATCAAAGGATC
TTCTTGAGATCCTTTTTTTCTGCGCGTAATCTGCTGCTTGCAAACAAAAAAACCACCGCTACCAGCGGTG
GTTTGTTTGCCGGATCAAGAGCTACCAACTCTTTTTCCGAAGGTAACTGGCTTCAGCAGAGCGCAGATAC
CAAATACTGTCCTTCTAGTGTAGCCGTAGTTAGGCCACCACTTCAAGAACTCTGTAGCACCGCCTACATA
CCTCGCTCTGCTAATCCTGTTACCAGTGGCTGCTGCCAGTGGCGATAAGTCGTGTCTTACCGGGTTGGAC
TCAAGACGATAGTTACCGGATAAGGCGCAGCGGTCGGGCTGAACGGGGGGTTCGTGCACACAGCCCAGCT
TGGAGCGAACGACCTACACCGAACTGAGATACCTACAGCGTGAGCTATGAGAAAGCGCCACGCTTCCCGA
AGGGAGAAAGGCGGACAGGTATCCGGTAAGCGGCAGGGTCGGAACAGGAGAGCGCACGAGGGAGCTTCCA
GGGGGAAACGCCTGGTATCTTTATAGTCCTGTCGGGTTTCGCCACCTCTGACTTGAGCGTCGATTTTTGT
GATGCTCGTCAGGGGGGCGGAGCCTATGGAAAAACGCCAGCAACGCGGCCTTTTTACGGTTCCTGGCCTT
TTGCTGGCCTTTTGCTCACATGT
Features (pLannotate 1.2.2; 16 found; start..end, strand, type, name):
      1..141     -  repeat_region  AAV2 ITR: inverted terminal repeat of adeno-associated virus serotype 2 inverted
    870..890     +  CDS            VC155 (fragment): C-terminal fragment of mVenus for use in bimolecular fluorescence complementation (BiFC) (Kodama and Hu, 2010)
    893..924     +  promoter       minP: minimal TATA-box promoter with low basal activity
    984..1909    +  CDS            ChR2 (fragment): N-terminal fragment of channelrhodopsin-2 from the alga Chlamydomonas reinhardtii (Nagel et al., 2003) blue light-activated cation channel
   1914..2630    +  CDS            EGFP: EGFP is a basic (constitutively fluorescent) green fluorescent protein published in 1996, derived from Aequorea victoria. It is reported to be a rapidly-maturing weak dimer with moderate acid sensitivity.
   2637..2661    +  misc_feature   MCS (fragment): pBluescript multiple cloning site
   2661..3249    +  misc_feature   WPRE: woodchuck hepatitis virus posttranscriptional regulatory element
   3281..3757    +  polyA_signal   hGH poly(A) signal: human growth hormone polyadenylation signal
   3797..3937    +  repeat_region  AAV2 ITR: inverted terminal repeat of adeno-associated virus serotype 2 inverted
   3942..3993    -  misc_feature   bom (fragment): basis of mobility region from pBR322
   4012..4392    +  rep_origin     M13 ori (sequence partly withheld): M13 bacteriophage origin of replication; arrow indicates direction of (+) strand synthesis
   4468..4517    -  misc_feature   bom (fragment): basis of mobility region from pBR322
   4619..4654    -  CDS            rop (fragment): Rop protein, which maintains plasmids at low copy number; rop
   4749..4853    +  promoter       AmpR promoter: bla
   4854..5714    +  CDS            AmpR: β-lactamase; bla; confers resistance to ampicillin, carbenicillin, and related antibiotics
   5885..6473    +  rep_origin     ori: high-copy-number ColE1/pMB1/pBR322/pUC origin of replication
