>Addgene plasmid #125999 | 215_pAAV-ProD23-CatCh-GFP-WPRE | addgene full sequence | sequence record 256791 | Addgene NGS Result
GCGGCCGCACGCGTATCCTGGGGTTTAAACAGGACTAGGTCCACTGGGAGAAGAGGAAGTCAAACAGGAC
TAGTCATCGATAGGCTAGCCAGCTTAATTAATCAGATGGGTTCATTGTAAGCCACTGTAGTCGTGGGTGA
CTCACATCAAACCACCCCTTCGGGAACACGATGCCGACACTGAAACTACATAGGGGAGAGCAAATAAAAC
TGTCTTCTCTAGTTTGGGGAAATTGGAGCCTGCCTTAGGGAAACAGTGACTAATTTACAGCTAGTGTTTG
GAATGAGATCATCTGTCAAAATAAATGTATCTTTACTTCCTTCTTGAGAGGAAGCAAGCTGTTTTATGAT
GTTCCTTGGAATCCTTAAAAATACAGAGCAACATTTACATTATTAATGATACGCTTTATTGCTGCAGGCT
AACTAGGTCCAAAATTGTCCTTCCATAGATGGAGCTGGAGAGTTACACAGAAGTTTGCATATCGAGCTCT
TAGGTCTGCATGTACAGCTAATGTACTTGTGGACCCTGTCACATATTCCGGTCACACGGCCAAGATTATT
CCACCTGCGCTTTGAGCAATAGGGAGAGGGCTCTGGTGCCTCTTCCTGGAATTTGATTAATTCGCTTGAG
TCAGTCACAGAATTTGAGGAAGCATTGATATTTGAAGATGTGTTCTTCTAAAGGATACAAATGAATATAT
GCATAGTGAGAGTTTAGGAGATAGATCCTCACATGGTCCTGCTGGAGTTAGTAGAGGGTATATAATGGAA
GCTCGACTTCCAGCTATCACATCCACTGTGTTGTTGTGAACTGGAATCCACTATAGGCCAGGATCCGCCA
CCATGGATTATGGAGGCGCCCTGAGTGCCGTTGGGCGCGAGCTGCTATTTGTAACGAACCCAGTAGTCGT
CAATGGCTCTGTACTTGTGCCTGAGGACCAGTGTTACTGCGCGGGCTGGATTGAGTCGCGTGGCACAAAC
GGTGCCCAAACGGCGTCGAACGTGCTGCAATGGCTTGCTGCTGGCTTCTCCATCCTACTGCTTATGTTTT
ACGCCTACCAAACATGGAAGTCAACCTGCGGCTGGGAGGAGATCTATGTGTGCGCTATCGAGATGGTCAA
GGTGATTCTCGAGTTCTTCTTCGAGTTTAAGAACCCGTCCATGCTGTATCTAGCCACAGGCCACCGCGTC
CAGTGGTTGCGTTACGCCGAGTGGCTTCTCACCTGCCCGGTCATTTGCATTCACCTGTCAAACCTGACGG
GCTTGTCCAACGACTACAGCAGGCGCACCATGGGTCTGCTTGTGTCTGATATTGGCACAATTGTGTGGGG
CGCCACTTCCGCCATGGCCACCGGATACGTCAAGGTCATCTTCTTCTGCCTGGGTCTGTGTTATGGTGCT
AACACGTTCTTTCACGCTGCCAAGGCCTACATCGAGGGTTACCACACCGTGCCGAAGGGCCGGTGTCGCC
AGGTGGTGACTGGCATGGCTTGGCTCTTCTTCGTATCATGGGGTATGTTCCCCATCCTGTTCATCCTCGG
CCCCGAGGGCTTCGGCGTCCTGAGCGTGTACGGCTCCACCGTCGGCCACACCATCATTGACCTGATGTCG
AAGAACTGCTGGGGTCTGCTCGGCCACTACCTGCGCGTGCTGATCCACGAGCATATCCTCATCCACGGCG
ACATTCGCAAGACCACCAAATTGAACATTGGTGGCACTGAGATTGAGGTCGAGACGCTGGTGGAGGACGA
GGCCGAGGCTGGCGCGGTACCCATGGTGAGCAAGGGCGAGGAGCTGTTCACCGGGGTGGTGCCCATCCTG
GTCGAGCTGGACGGCGACGTAAACGGCCACAAGTTCAGCGTGTCCGGCGAGGGCGAGGGCGATGCCACCT
ACGGCAAGCTGACCCTGAAGTTCATCTGCACCACCGGCAAGCTGCCCGTGCCCTGGCCCACCCTCGTGAC
CACCCTGACCTACGGCGTGCAGTGCTTCAGCCGCTACCCCGACCACATGAAGCAGCACGACTTCTTCAAG
TCCGCCATGCCCGAAGGCTACGTCCAGGAGCGCACCATCTTCTTCAAGGACGACGGCAACTACAAGACCC
GCGCCGAGGTGAAGTTCGAGGGCGACACCCTGGTGAACCGCATCGAGCTGAAGGGCATCGACTTCAAGGA
GGACGGCAACATCCTGGGGCACAAGCTGGAGTACAACTACAACAGCCACAACGTCTATATCATGGCCGAC
AAGCAGAAGAACGGCATCAAGGTGAACTTCAAGATCCGCCACAACATCGAGGACGGCAGCGTGCAGCTCG
CCGACCACTACCAGCAGAACACCCCCATCGGCGACGGCCCCGTGCTGCTGCCCGACAACCACTACCTGAG
CACCCAGTCCGCCCTGAGCAAAGACCCCAACGAGAAGCGCGATCACATGGTCCTGCTGGAGTTCGTGACC
GCCGCCGGGATCACTCTCGGCATGGACGAGCTGTACAAGTGATAAGAATTCGATATCAAGCTTATCGATA
ATCAACCTCTGGATTACAAAATTTGTGAAAGATTGACTGGTATTCTTAACTATGTTGCTCCTTTTACGCT
ATGTGGATACGCTGCTTTAATGCCTTTGTATCATGCTATTGCTTCCCGTATGGCTTTCATTTTCTCCTCC
TTGTATAAATCCTGGTTGCTGTCTCTTTATGAGGAGTTGTGGCCCGTTGTCAGGCAACGTGGCGTGGTGT
GCACTGTGTTTGCTGACGCAACCCCCACTGGTTGGGGCATTGCCACCACCTGTCAGCTCCTTTCCGGGAC
TTTCGCTTTCCCCCTCCCTATTGCCACGGCGGAACTCATCGCCGCCTGCCTTGCCCGCTGCTGGACAGGG
GCTCGGCTGTTGGGCACTGACAATTCCGTGGTGTTGTCGGGGAAATCATCGTCCTTTCCTTGGCTGCTCG
CCTATGTTGCCACCTGGATTCTGCGCGGGACGTCCTTCTGCTACGTCCCTTCGGCCCTCAATCCAGCGGA
CCTTCCTTCCCGCGGCCTGCTGCCGGCTCTGCGGCCTCTTCCGCGTCTTCGCCTTCGCCCTCAGACGAGT
CGGATCTCCCTTTGGGCCGCCTCCCCGCATCGATACCGAGCGCTGCTCGAGAGATCTACGGGTGGCATCC
CTGTGACCCCTCCCCAGTGCCTCTCCTGGCCCTGGAAGTTGCCACTCCAGTGCCCACCAGCCTTGTCCTA
ATAAAATTAAGTTGCATCATTTTGTCTGACTAGGTGTCCTTCTATAATATTATGGGGTGGAGGGGGGTGG
TATGGAGCAAGGGGCAAGTTGGGAAGACAACCTGTAGGGCCTGCGGGGTCTATTGGGAACCAAGCTGGAG
TGCAGTGGCACAATCTTGGCTCACTGCAATCTCCGCCTCCTGGGTTCAAGCGATTCTCCTGCCTCAGCCT
CCCGAGTTGTTGGGATTCCAGGCATGCATGACCAGGCTCAGCTAATTTTTGTTTTTTTGGTAGAGACGGG
GTTTCACCATATTGGCCAGGCTGGTCTCCAACTCCTAATCTCAGGTGATCTACCCACCTTGGCCTCCCAA
ATTGCTGGGATTACAGGCGTGAACCACTGCTCCCTTCCCTGTCCTTCTGATTTTGTAGGTAACCACGTGC
GGACCGAGCGGCCGCAGGAACCCCTAGTGATGGAGTTGGCCACTCCCTCTCTGCGCGCTCGCTCGCTCAC
TGAGGCCGGGCGACCAAAGGTCGCCCGACGCCCGGGCTTTGCCCGGGCGGCCTCAGTGAGCGAGCGAGCG
CGCAGCTGCCTGCAGGGGCGCCTGATGCGGTATTTTCTCCTTACGCATCTGTGCGGTATTTCACACCGCA
TA
[95 nt withheld, positions 3853-3947]
T
[46 nt withheld, positions 3949-3994]
C
[141 nt withheld, positions 3996-4136]
CCTTTGACGTTGGAGTCCACGTTCTTT
[37 nt withheld, positions 4164-4200]
ACTCTATCTCGGGCTATTCTTTTGATTTATAAGGGATTTTGCCGATTTCGGTCTATTGGTTAAAAAATGA
GCTGATTTAACAAAAATTTAACGCGAATTTTAACAAAATATTAACGTTTACAATTTTATGGTGCACTCTC
AGTACAATCTGCTCTGATGCCGCATAGTTAAGCCAGCCCCGACACCCGCCAACACCCGCTGACGCGCCCT
GACGGGCTTGTCTGCTCCCGGCATCCGCTTACAGACAAGCTGTGACCGTCTCCGGGAGCTGCATGTGTCA
GAGGTTTTCACCGTCATCACCGAAACGCGCGAGACGAAAGGGCCTCGTGATACGCCTATTTTTATAGGTT
AATGTCATGATAATAATGGTTTCTTAGACGTCAGGTGGCACTTTTCGGGGAAATGTGCGCGGAACCCCTA
TTTGTTTATTTTTCTAAATACATTCAAATATGTATCCGCTCATGAGACAATAACCCTGATAAATGCTTCA
ATAATATTGAAAAAGGAAGAGTATGAGTATTCAACATTTCCGTGTCGCCCTTATTCCCTTTTTTGCGGCA
TTTTGCCTTCCTGTTTTTGCTCACCCAGAAACGCTGGTGAAAGTAAAAGATGCTGAAGATCAGTTGGGTG
CACGAGTGGGTTACATCGAACTGGATCTCAACAGCGGTAAGATCCTTGAGAGTTTTCGCCCCGAAGAACG
TTTTCCAATGATGAGCACTTTTAAAGTTCTGCTATGTGGCGCGGTATTATCCCGTATTGACGCCGGGCAA
GAGCAACTCGGTCGCCGCATACACTATTCTCAGAATGACTTGGTTGAGTACTCACCAGTCACAGAAAAGC
ATCTTACGGATGGCATGACAGTAAGAGAATTATGCAGTGCTGCCATAACCATGAGTGATAACACTGCGGC
CAACTTACTTCTGACAACGATCGGAGGACCGAAGGAGCTAACCGCTTTTTTGCACAACATGGGGGATCAT
GTAACTCGCCTTGATCGTTGGGAACCGGAGCTGAATGAAGCCATACCAAACGACGAGCGTGACACCACGA
TGCCTGTAGCAATGGCAACAACGTTGCGCAAACTATTAACTGGCGAACTACTTACTCTAGCTTCCCGGCA
ACAATTAATAGACTGGATGGAGGCGGATAAAGTTGCAGGACCACTTCTGCGCTCGGCCCTTCCGGCTGGC
TGGTTTATTGCTGATAAATCTGGAGCCGGTGAGCGTGGGTCTCGCGGTATCATTGCAGCACTGGGGCCAG
ATGGTAAGCCCTCCCGTATCGTAGTTATCTACACGACGGGGAGTCAGGCAACTATGGATGAACGAAATAG
ACAGATCGCTGAGATAGGTGCCTCACTGATTAAGCATTGGTAACTGTCAGACCAAGTTTACTCATATATA
CTTTAGATTGATTTAAAACTTCATTTTTAATTTAAAAGGATCTAGGTGAAGATCCTTTTTGATAATCTCA
TGACCAAAATCCCTTAACGTGAGTTTTCGTTCCACTGAGCGTCAGACCCCGTAGAAAAGATCAAAGGATC
TTCTTGAGATCCTTTTTTTCTGCGCGTAATCTGCTGCTTGCAAACAAAAAAACCACCGCTACCAGCGGTG
GTTTGTTTGCCGGATCAAGAGCTACCAACTCTTTTTCCGAAGGTAACTGGCTTCAGCAGAGCGCAGATAC
CAAATACTGTTCTTCTAGTGTAGCCGTAGTTAGGCCACCACTTCAAGAACTCTGTAGCACCGCCTACATA
CCTCGCTCTGCTAATCCTGTTACCAGTGGCTGCTGCCAGTGGCGATAAGTCGTGTCTTACCGGGTTGGAC
TCAAGACGATAGTTACCGGATAAGGCGCAGCGGTCGGGCTGAACGGGGGGTTCGTGCACACAGCCCAGCT
TGGAGCGAACGACCTACACCGAACTGAGATACCTACAGCGTGAGCTATGAGAAAGCGCCACGCTTCCCGA
AGGGAGAAAGGCGGACAGGTATCCGGTAAGCGGCAGGGTCGGAACAGGAGAGCGCACGAGGGAGCTTCCA
GGGGGAAACGCCTGGTATCTTTATAGTCCTGTCGGGTTTCGCCACCTCTGACTTGAGCGTCGATTTTTGT
GATGCTCGTCAGGGGGGCGGAGCCTATGGAAAAACGCCAGCAACGCGGCCTTTTTACGGTTCCTGGCCTT
TTGCTGGCCTTTTGCTCACATGTCCTGCAGGCAGCTGCGCGCTCGCTCGCTCACTGAGGCCGCCCGGGCG
TCGGGCGACCTTTGGTCGCCCGGCCTCAGTGAGCGAGCGAGCGCGCAGAGAGGGAGTGGCCAACTCCATC
ACTAGGGGTTCCT
Features (pLannotate 1.2.2; 17 found; start..end, strand, type, name):
    729..749     +  CDS            VC155 (fragment): C-terminal fragment of mVenus for use in bimolecular fluorescence complementation (BiFC) (Kodama and Hu, 2010)
    752..783     +  promoter       minP: minimal TATA-box promoter with low basal activity
    843..1768    +  CDS            ChR2 (fragment): N-terminal fragment of channelrhodopsin-2 from the alga Chlamydomonas reinhardtii (Nagel et al., 2003) blue light-activated cation channel
   1773..2489    +  CDS            EGFP: EGFP is a basic (constitutively fluorescent) green fluorescent protein published in 1996, derived from Aequorea victoria. It is reported to be a rapidly-maturing weak dimer with moderate acid sensitivity.
   2496..2520    +  misc_feature   MCS (fragment): pBluescript multiple cloning site
   2520..3108    +  misc_feature   WPRE: woodchuck hepatitis virus posttranscriptional regulatory element
   3140..3616    +  polyA_signal   hGH poly(A) signal: human growth hormone polyadenylation signal
   3656..3796    +  repeat_region  AAV2 ITR: inverted terminal repeat of adeno-associated virus serotype 2 inverted
   3801..3852    -  misc_feature   bom (fragment): basis of mobility region from pBR322
   3871..4326    +  rep_origin     f1 ori (sequence partly withheld): f1 bacteriophage origin of replication; arrow indicates direction of (+) strand synthesis
   4327..4376    -  misc_feature   bom (fragment): basis of mobility region from pBR322
   4478..4513    -  CDS            rop (fragment): Rop protein, which maintains plasmids at low copy number; rop
   4608..4712    +  promoter       AmpR promoter: bla
   4713..5573    +  CDS            AmpR: β-lactamase; bla; confers resistance to ampicillin, carbenicillin, and related antibiotics
   5744..6332    +  rep_origin     ori: high-copy-number ColE1/pMB1/pBR322/pUC origin of replication
   6405..6432    +  repeat_region  AAV2 ITR (fragment): inverted terminal repeat of adeno-associated virus serotype 2 inverted
   6461..6488    +  repeat_region  AAV2 ITR (fragment): inverted terminal repeat of adeno-associated virus serotype 2 inverted
