[The description below was written by a language model from this plasmid's Addgene catalogue record and pLannotate feature annotations shown in this document.]
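Description:
215_pAAV-ProD23-CatCh-GFP-WPRE is an AAV transfer plasmid of about 6.5 kb, built on a pAAV backbone and intended for packaging into recombinant adeno-associated virus for gene delivery to the retina. In bacteria it is maintained through a high-copy ColE1/pUC-type origin and selected with ampicillin via the β-lactamase gene; an f1/M13 phage origin is also present in the backbone. The expression cassette is flanked by AAV2 inverted terminal repeats, which provide the signals for replication and encapsidation of the vector genome. The depositor sequence shows two complete ITRs. The sequencing-derived record shows only short fragments of the upstream repeat, which may reflect the difficulty of reading through these structured repeats or a partial loss in the sequenced clone; the record does not say which.

The payload is CatCh-GFP, the L132C variant of channelrhodopsin-2 from Chlamydomonas reinhardtii fused at its C-terminus to EGFP. This gives a blue-light-gated cation channel whose expression can be seen by green fluorescence. Transcription is driven by ProD23, a synthetic promoter. It is not annotated as a named feature, but it presumably occupies the unannotated region between the upstream ITR and the opsin, which ends in a minimal TATA-box promoter. The tiny mVenus-fragment hit just upstream is most likely a spurious match. A WPRE downstream of the fusion enhances transcript stability and expression, and a human growth hormone polyadenylation signal terminates the message. The plasmid belongs to a collection of synthetic-promoter AAVs designed to restrict expression to particular neuronal and glial cell types in mouse, non-human primate and human retina. The record does not state which cell type ProD23 targets.
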