Addgene plasmid #125999: 215_pAAV-ProD23-CatCh-GFP-WPRE
Purpose: Targeting expression to neuronal and glial cell types in mice, non-human primates, and human retina
Depositing lab: Botond Roska. Depositing organization: Friedrich Miescher Institute for Biomedical Research. Publication: Targeting neuronal and glial cell types with synthetic promoter AAVs in mice, non-human primates and humans. Juttner J, Szabo A, Gross-Scherf B, Morikawa RK, Rompani SB, Hantz P, Szikra T, Esposti F, Cowan CS, Bharioke A, Patino-Alvarez CP, Keles O, Kusnyerik A, Azoulay T, Hartl D, Krebs AR, Schubeler D, Hajdu RI, Lukats A, Nemeth J, Nagy ZZ, Wu KC, Wu RH, Xiang L, Fang XL, Jin ZB, Goldblum D, Hasler PW, Scholl HPN, Krol J, Roska B. Nat Neurosci. 2019 Jul 8. pii: 10.1038/s41593-019-0431-2. doi: 10.1038/s41593-019-0431-2. PubMed 31285614.
Backbone
  Vector backbone: pAAV
  Vector type: AAV
Growth in bacteria
  Bacterial resistance: Ampicillin, 100 μg/mL
  Growth temperature: 37°C
  Growth strain: NEB Stable
  Copy number: High Copy
Gene/Insert
  Gene/Insert name: CatCh-GFP (alt name: ChR2(L132C)-EGFP)
  Species: Synthetic
  Promoter: ProD23
  Cloning method: Restriction Enzyme; 5′ cloning site Unknown (unknown if destroyed); 3′ cloning site Unknown (unknown if destroyed)
Terms and licenses: Academic/Nonprofit Terms; Industry Terms: Not Available to Industry
Depositor comments: Please visit https://www.biorxiv.org/content/early/2018/10/04/434720.full.pdf for BioRxiv preprint
How to cite: 215_pAAV-ProD23-CatCh-GFP-WPRE was a gift from Botond Roska (Addgene plasmid # 125999 ; http://n2t.net/addgene:125999 ; RRID:Addgene_125999)
